Addgene plasmid #228054: pUCmini-RELA-PGK-tdTomato
Purpose: Homologous donor template for RELA knockout expressing tdTomato
Depositing lab: Yohei Sato. Depositing organization: Jikei University. Publication: CRISPR/Cas9-mediated RELA and RELC knockout in human regulatory T cells abrogates FOXP3 expression and suppressive function. Sato Yohei, Hanawa Yamato, Tsubota Akihito. Clinical Immunology Communications, Volume 6, 2024 10.1016/j.clicom.2024.10.002.
Backbone
  Vector backbone: pUCmini
  Vector type: Mammalian Expression, CRISPR
Growth in bacteria
  Bacterial resistance: Ampicillin, 100 μg/mL
  Growth temperature: 37°C
  Growth strain: DH5alpha
  Copy number: Unknown
Gene/Insert
  Gene/Insert name: tdTomato
  Promoter: PGK
  Cloning method: Ligation Independent Cloning
  Sequencing primers: 5′ GTGTTCCGCATTCTGCAAG
Terms and licenses: Academic/Nonprofit Terms; Industry Terms: Not Available to Industry
How to cite: pUCmini-RELA-PGK-tdTomato was a gift from Yohei Sato (Addgene plasmid # 228054 ; http://n2t.net/addgene:228054 ; RRID:Addgene_228054)
