[The description below was written by a language model from this plasmid's Addgene catalogue record and pLannotate feature annotations shown in this document.]
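Description:
pUCmini-RELA-PGK-tdTomato is a 4.9 kb homology-directed repair donor plasmid built on the small pUCmini cloning backbone, intended for CRISPR/Cas9-mediated knockout of the RELA gene, which encodes the p65 subunit of NF-κB. It is propagated in E. coli through a high-copy ColE1/pUC-type origin of replication and selected with ampicillin via the β-lactamase gene driven by its native bla promoter. The plasmid carries no mammalian origin or drug selection marker and no nuclease or guide RNA. It serves only as a repair template to be delivered alongside separately supplied Cas9 components.

The payload is a self-contained reporter cassette in which the human phosphoglycerate kinase 1 (PGK) promoter drives a mammalian codon-optimised tdTomato, the bright red tandem-dimer DsRed derivative, terminated by the bovine growth hormone polyadenylation signal. Immediately downstream, the feature table detects two short RELA coding fragments separated by unannotated sequence. This is consistent with exons embedded in a genomic homology arm, and one fragment matching the chicken orthologue most likely reflects sequence conservation rather than a different species of origin. The roughly 490 bases upstream of the PGK promoter are unannotated and presumably form the opposite arm, although the record does not define either arm's boundaries or the cut site. Integration of the cassette at a Cas9-induced break would disrupt the RELA reading frame while marking edited cells with red fluorescence, allowing them to be identified or sorted. The associated publication used this approach to study RELA loss in human regulatory T cells, where it examined FOXP3 expression and suppressive function.
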