Features (pLannotate 1.2.2; 8 found; start..end, strand, type, name):
    488..998     +  promoter       hPGK promoter: human phosphoglycerate kinase 1 promoter
   1020..2450    +  CDS            tdTomato: tandem dimeric (pseudo-monomeric) derivative of DsRed (Shaner et al., 2004) mammalian codon-optimized
   2456..2567    +  polyA_signal   bGH poly(A) signal: bovine growth hormone polyadenylation signal
   2576..2710    +  CDS            RELA (fragment): TF65_CHICK - Experimental evidence at protein level: Swiss-Prot protein existence level 1. NF-kappa-B is a pleiotropic transcription factor present in almost all cell types and is the endpoint of a series of signal transduction events that are initiated by a vast array of stimuli related to many biological processes such as inflammation, immunity, differentiation, cell growth, tumorigenesis and apoptosis. NF-kappa-B is a homo- or heterodimeric complex formed by the Rel-like domain- containing proteins. The dimers bind at kappa-B sites in the DNA of their target genes and the individual dimers
   2806..2955    +  CDS            RELA (fragment): TF65_HUMAN - Also known as NFKB3. Experimental evidence at protein level: Swiss-Prot protein existence level 1. NF-kappa-B is a pleiotropic transcription factor present in almost all cell types and is the endpoint of a series of signal transduction events that are initiated by a vast array of stimuli related to many biological processes such as inflammation, immunity, differentiation, cell growth, tumorigenesis and apoptosis. NF-kappa-B is a homo- or heterodimeric complex formed by the Rel-like domain- containing proteins RELA/p65, RELB, NFKB1/p105, NFKB1/p50, REL and NFKB2/p52. The heterodime
   3159..3747    -  rep_origin     ori: high-copy-number ColE1/pMB1/pBR322/pUC origin of replication
   3918..4778    -  CDS            AmpR: β-lactamase; bla; confers resistance to ampicillin, carbenicillin, and related antibiotics
   4779..4883    -  promoter       AmpR promoter: bla
>Addgene plasmid #228054 | pUCmini-RELA-PGK-tdTomato | addgene full sequence | sequence record 451172 | Addgene NGS Result
GACGTCCCAAGATCTCGAGTTAGGGGAGAACGCATCTGATTCAGTTTCCTCTCTGGAGGGAGGTGGGGCG
TGCCCTCCCTCAGTTTTCCTTAAGAAAGTACAACAGGCCCTGATTCAGCTTCCCTCTGGAGAAGAAGGAT
TCCTTACCCCGTTTTCCCTCAAGAAGCAGGTGTTTCTGGTTCCTTTCCTCCACCCCTTAGTTTCACCGCA
GGTTCTAGGGAGCAGGTCCTGACTCAGTTCCCCTGGGAGGGAGCCTGGCTTCTCCTCTCCGTGGAGAGCA
GATTCCTCCTTGTGAGAATGGGCATTGGGTGTGTGCTGACCCTGATCTCCCTCCCCTTTCAGAACTGTTC
CCCCTCATCTTCCCGGCAGGTAAGTGGCCCCCGCGGCGGTCGGGGAGGTGCTCCCTGGGGTAGGGCAGTG
GGGGCAGCCGCCTAATGGGGCTGCGGTGTCCCCTGGCAGAGCCAGCCCAGGGCTCTGGAATTCCCACGGG
GTTGGGGTTGCGCCTTTTCCAAGGCAGCCCTGGGTTTGCGCAGGGACGCGGCTGCTCTGGGCGTGGTTCC
GGGAAACGCAGCGGCGCCGACCCTGGGTCTCGCACATTCTTCACGTCCGTTCGCAGCGTCACCCGGATCT
TCGCCGCTACCCTTGTGGGCCCCCCGGCGACGCTTCCTGCTCCGCCCCTAAGTCGGGAAGGTTCCTTGCG
GTTCGCGGCGTGCCGGACGTGACAAACGGAAGCCGCACGTCTCACTAGTACCCTCGCAGACGGACAGCGC
CAGGGAGCAATGGCAGCGCGCCGACCGCGATGGGCTGTGGCCAATAGCGGCTGCTCAGCGGGGCGCGCCG
AGAGCAGCGGCCGGGAAGGGGCGGTGCGGGAGGCGGGGTGTGGGGCGGTAGTGTGGGCCCTGTTCCTGCC
CGCGCGGTGTTCCGCATTCTGCAAGCCTCCGGAGCGCACGTCGGCAGTCGGCTCCCTCGTTGACCGAATC
ACCGACCTCTCTCCCCAGGGGGATCCACCGGTCGCCACCATGGTGAGCAAGGGCGAGGAGGTCATCAAAG
AGTTCATGCGCTTCAAGGTGCGCATGGAGGGCTCCATGAACGGCCACGAGTTCGAGATCGAGGGCGAGGG
CGAGGGCCGCCCCTACGAGGGCACCCAGACCGCCAAGCTGAAGGTGACCAAGGGCGGCCCCCTGCCCTTC
GCCTGGGACATCCTGTCCCCCCAGTTCATGTACGGCTCCAAGGCGTACGTGAAGCACCCCGCCGACATCC
CCGATTACAAGAAGCTGTCCTTCCCCGAGGGCTTCAAGTGGGAGCGCGTGATGAACTTCGAGGACGGCGG
TCTGGTGACCGTGACCCAGGACTCCTCCCTGCAGGACGGCACGCTGATCTACAAGGTGAAGATGCGCGGC
ACCAACTTCCCCCCCGACGGCCCCGTAATGCAGAAGAAGACCATGGGCTGGGAGGCCTCCACCGAGCGCC
TGTACCCCCGCGACGGCGTGCTGAAGGGCGAGATCCACCAGGCCCTGAAGCTGAAGGACGGCGGCCACTA
CCTGGTGGAGTTCAAGACCATCTACATGGCCAAGAAGCCCGTGCAACTGCCCGGCTACTACTACGTGGAC
ACCAAGCTGGACATCACCTCCCACAACGAGGACTACACCATCGTGGAACAGTACGAGCGCTCCGAGGGCC
GCCACCACCTGTTCCTGGGGCATGGCACCGGCAGCACCGGCAGCGGCAGCTCCGGCACCGCCTCCTCCGA
GGACAACAACATGGCCGTCATCAAAGAGTTCATGCGCTTCAAGGTGCGCATGGAGGGCTCCATGAACGGC
CACGAGTTCGAGATCGAGGGCGAGGGCGAGGGCCGCCCCTACGAGGGCACCCAGACCGCCAAGCTGAAGG
TGACCAAGGGCGGCCCCCTGCCCTTCGCCTGGGACATCCTGTCCCCCCAGTTCATGTACGGCTCCAAGGC
GTACGTGAAGCACCCCGCCGACATCCCCGATTACAAGAAGCTGTCCTTCCCCGAGGGCTTCAAGTGGGAG
CGCGTGATGAACTTCGAGGACGGCGGTCTGGTGACCGTGACCCAGGACTCCTCCCTGCAGGACGGCACGC
TGATCTACAAGGTGAAGATGCGCGGCACCAACTTCCCCCCCGACGGCCCCGTAATGCAGAAGAAGACCAT
GGGCTGGGAGGCCTCCACCGAGCGCCTGTACCCCCGCGACGGCGTGCTGAAGGGCGAGATCCACCAGGCC
CTGAAGCTGAAGGACGGCGGCCACTACCTGGTGGAGTTCAAGACCATCTACATGGCCAAGAAGCCCGTGC
AACTGCCCGGCTACTACTACGTGGACACCAAGCTGGACATCACCTCCCACAACGAGGACTACACCATCGT
GGAACAGTACGAGCGCTCCGAGGGCCGCCACCACCTGTTCCTGTACGGCATGGACGAGCTGTACAAGTAG
GTCGACTGTGCCTTCTAGTTGCCAGCCATCTGTTGTTTGCCCCTCCCCCGTGCCTTCCTTGACCCTGGAA
GGTGCCACTCCCACTGTCCTTTCCTAATAAAATGAGGAAATTGCATCATCGATGCCCCTATGTGGAGATC
ATTGAGCAGCCCAAGCAGCGGGGCATGCGCTTCCGCTACAAGTGCGAGGGGCGCTCCGCGGGCAGCATCC
CAGGCGAGAGGAGCACAGATACCACCAAGACCCACCCCACCATCAAGGTCAGCACTGCGCCAGGGTGTGC
GGGGAAGGGACTGTGGAACCCCAGCCCTCTGTGTTTGGGAGTCAGGTTTGGATGTCTGGGCCTCTGTACT
TTGGACAGATCAATGGCTACACAGGACCAGGGACAGTGCGCATCTCCCTGGTCACCAAGGACCCTCCTCA
CCGGCCTCACCCCCACGAGCTTGTAGGAAAGGACTGCCGGGATGGCTTCTATGAGGCTGAGCTCTGCCCG
GACCGCTGCATCCACAGGTGAGGTCCCTGCAGGCTAGGAGGCCCAGCATGAGGGGACAGGAGGCGGGCTA
TGAAGTAGCCGCTACAGTGTTACTCCTTTCTGGACCCAGGGCAGAATTCCTCACTCCTTGCCCTGACTCA
GGCTAGCATCGGAAAGAACATGTGAGCAAAAGGCCAGCAAAAGGCCAGGAACCGTAAAAAGGCCGCGTTG
CTGGCGTTTTTCCATAGGCTCCGCCCCCCTGACGAGCATCACAAAAATCGACGCTCAAGTCAGAGGTGGC
GAAACCCGACAGGACTATAAAGATACCAGGCGTTTCCCCCTGGAAGCTCCCTCGTGCGCTCTCCTGTTCC
GACCCTGCCGCTTACCGGATACCTGTCCGCCTTTCTCCCTTCGGGAAGCGTGGCGCTTTCTCATAGCTCA
CGCTGTAGGTATCTCAGTTCGGTGTAGGTCGTTCGCTCCAAGCTGGGCTGTGTGCACGAACCCCCCGTTC
AGCCCGACCGCTGCGCCTTATCCGGTAACTATCGTCTTGAGTCCAACCCGGTAAGACACGACTTATCGCC
ACTGGCAGCAGCCACTGGTAACAGGATTAGCAGAGCGAGGTATGTAGGCGGTGCTACAGAGTTCTTGAAG
TGGTGGCCTAACTACGGCTACACTAGAAGAACAGTATTTGGTATCTGCGCTCTGCTGAAGCCAGTTACCT
TCGGAAAAAGAGTTGGTAGCTCTTGATCCGGCAAACAAACCACCGCTGGTAGCGGTGGTTTTTTTGTTTG
CAAGCAGCAGATTACGCGCAGAAAAAAAGGATCTCAAGAAGATCCTTTGATCTTTTCTACGGGGTCTGAC
GCTCAGTGGAACGAAAACTCACGTTAAGGGATTTTGGTCATGAGATTATCAAAAAGGATCTTCACCTAGA
TCCTTTTAAATTAAAAATGAAGTTTTAAATCAATCTAAAGTATATATGAGTAAACTTGGTCTGACAGTTA
CCAATGCTTAATCAGTGAGGCACCTATCTCAGCGATCTGTCTATTTCGTTCATCCATAGTTGCCTGACTC
CCCGTCGTGTAGATAACTACGATACGGGAGGGCTTACCATCTGGCCCCAGTGCTGCAATGATACCGCGAG
ACCCACGCTCACCGGCTCCAGATTTATCAGCAATAAACCAGCCAGCCGGAAGGGCCGAGCGCAGAAGTGG
TCCTGCAACTTTATCCGCCTCCATCCAGTCTATTAATTGTTGCCGGGAAGCTAGAGTAAGTAGTTCGCCA
GTTAATAGTTTGCGCAACGTTGTTGCCATTGCTACAGGCATCGTGGTGTCACGCTCGTCGTTTGGTATGG
CTTCATTCAGCTCCGGTTCCCAACGATCAAGGCGAGTTACATGATCCCCCATGTTGTGCAAAAAAGCGGT
TAGCTCCTTCGGTCCTCCGATCGTTGTCAGAAGTAAGTTGGCCGCAGTGTTATCACTCATGGTTATGGCA
GCACTGCATAATTCTCTTACTGTCATGCCATCCGTAAGATGCTTTTCTGTGACTGGTGAGTACTCAACCA
AGTCATTCTGAGAATAGTGTATGCGGCGACCGAGTTGCTCTTGCCCGGCGTCAATACGGGATAATACCGC
GCCACATAGCAGAACTTTAAAAGTGCTCATCATTGGAAAACGTTCTTCGGGGCGAAAACTCTCAAGGATC
TTACCGCTGTTGAGATCCAGTTCGATGTAACCCACTCGTGCACCCAACTGATCTTCAGCATCTTTTACTT
TCACCAGCGTTTCTGGGTGAGCAAAAACAGGAAGGCAAAATGCCGCAAAAAAGGGAATAAGGGCGACACG
GAAATGTTGAATACTCATACTCTTCCTTTTTCAATATTATTGAAGCATTTATCAGGGTTATTGTCTCATG
AGCGGATACATATTTGAATGTATTTAGAAAAATAAACAAATAGGGGTTCCGCGCACATTTCCCCGAAAAG
TGCCACCT
